>Addgene plasmid #130040 | pRDAX-513 C-Tag GFP[1] L20 Itgb1 mCherry | addgene full sequence | sequence record 270549 | Addgene NGS Result
GCCTGCCTCCAGGCCTCAATATTGGCCATTAGCCATATTATTCATTGGTTATATAGCATAAATCAATATT
GGCTATTGGCCATTGCATACGTTGTATCTATATCATAATATGTACATTTATATTGGCTCATGTCCAATAT
GACCGCCATGTTGGCATTGATTATTGACTAGTTATTAATAGTAATCAATTACGGGGTCATTAGTTCATAG
CCCATATATGGAGTTCCGCGTTACATAACTTACGGTAAATGGCCCGCCTGGCTGACCGCCCAACGACCCC
CGCCCATTGACGTCAATAATGACGTATGTTCCCATAGTAACGCCAATAGGGACTTTCCATTGACGTCAAT
GGGTGGAGTATTTACGGTAAACTGCCCACTTGGCAGTACATCAAGTGTATCATATGCCAAGTCCGCCCCC
TATTGACGTCAATGACGGTAAATGGCCCGCCTGGCATTATGCCCAGTACATGACCTTACGGGACTTTCCT
ACTTGGCAGTACATCTACGTATTAGTCATCGCTATTACCATGGTGATGCGGTTTTGGCAGTACACCAATG
GGCGTGGATAGCGGTTTGACTCACGGGGATTTCCAAGTCTCCACCCCATTGACGTCAATGGGAGTTTGTT
TTGGCACCAAAATCAACGGGACTTTCCAAAATGTCGTAATAACCCCGCCCCGTTGACGCAAATGGGCGGT
AGGCGTGTACGGTGGGAGGTCTATATAAGCAGAGCTCGTTTAGTGAACCGTCAGATCACTAGAAGCTTTA
TTGCGGTAGTTTATCACAGTTAAATTGCTAACGCAGTCAGTGCTTCTGACACAACAGTCTCGAACTTAAG
CTGCAGAAGTTGGTCGTGAGGCACTGGGCAGGTAAGTATCAAGGTTACAAGACAGGTTTAAGGAGACCAA
TAGAAACTGGGCTTGTCGAGACAGAGAAGACTCTTGCGTTTCTGATAGGCACCTATTGGTCTTACTGACA
TCCACTTTGCCTTTCTCTCCACAGGTGTCCACTCCCAGGCCACC
[2394 nt withheld, positions 1025-3418]
GGGAGTCCTGGCGGTGGATCCGGAGGCTCTGGGAGCTCTGCCAGCGGTGGCAGCACCTCCGATCTGCCTG
ATGACCACTACCTGAGCACACAGACCATCCTCTCCAAGGACCTTAACTAAGAATTCAGATCCGCCCCTCT
CCCTCCCCCCCCCCTAACGTTACTGGCCGAAGCCGCTTGGAATAAGGCCGGTGTGCGTTTGTCTATATGT
TATTTTCCACCATATTGCCGTCTTTTGGCAATGTGAGGGCCCGGAAACCTGGCCCTGTCTTCTTGACGAG
CATTCCTAGGGGTCTTTCCCCTCTCGCCAAAGGAATGCAAGGTCTGTTGAATGTCGTGAAGGAAGCAGTT
CCTCTGGTAGCTTCTTGAAGACAAACAACGTCTGTAGCGACCCTTTGCAGGCAGCGGAACCCCCCACCTG
GCGACAGGTGCCTCTGCGGCCAAAAGCCACGTGTATAAGATACACCTGCAAAGGCGGCACAACCCCAGTG
CCACGTTGTGAGTTGGATAGTTGTGGAAAGAGTCAAATGGCTCTCCTCAAGCGTATTCAACAAGGGGCTG
AAGGATGCCCAGAAGGTACCCCATTGTATGGGATCTGATCTGGGGCCTCGGTACACATGCTTTACATGTG
TTTAGTCGAGGTTAAAAAAACGTCTAGGCCCCCCGAACCACGGGGACGTGGTTTTCCTTTGAAAAACACG
ATGATAATATGGCCACAACCATGGTGAGCAAGGGCGAGGAGGATAACATGGCCATCATCAAGGAGTTCAT
GCGCTTCAAGGTGCACATGGAGGGCTCCGTGAACGGCCACGAGTTCGAGATCGAGGGCGAGGGCGAGGGC
CGCCCCTACGAGGGCACCCAGACCGCCAAGCTGAAGGTGACCAAGGGTGGCCCCCTGCCCTTCGCCTGGG
ACATCCTGTCCCCTCAGTTCATGTACGGCTCCAAGGCCTACGTGAAGCACCCCGCCGACATCCCCGACTA
CTTGAAGCTGTCCTTCCCCGAGGGCTTCAAGTGGGAGCGCGTGATGAACTTCGAGGACGGCGGCGTGGTG
ACCGTGACCCAGGACTCCTCCCTGCAGGACGGCGAGTTCATCTACAAGGTGAAGCTGCGCGGCACCAACT
TCCCCTCCGACGGCCCCGTAATGCAGAAGAAGACCATGGGCTGGGAGGCCTCCTCCGAGCGGATGTACCC
CGAGGACGGCGCCCTGAAGGGCGAGATCAAGCAGAGGCTGAAGCTGAAGGACGGCGGCCACTACGACGCT
GAGGTCAAGACCACCTACAAGGCCAAGAAGCCCGTGCAGCTGCCCGGCGCCTACAACGTCAACATCAAGT
TGGACATCACCTCCCACAACGAGGACTACACCATCGTGGAACAGTACGAACGCGCCGAGGGCCGCCACTC
CACCGGCGGCATGGACGAGCTGTACAAGTAAACCGGTGCTCGAGGTACCGATGAATAGCTAAGGTCGAGG
CCGCAGGTAAGTATCAAGGTTACAAGACAGGTTTAAGGAGACCAATAGAAACTGGGCTTGTCGAGACAGA
GAAGACTCTTGCGTTTCTGATAGGCACCTATTGGTCTTACTGACATCCACTTTGCCTTTCTCTCCACAGG
TGTCGACAATCAACCTCTGGATTACAAAATTTGTGAAAGATTGACTGGTATTCTTAACTATGTTGCTCCT
TTTACGCTATGTGGATACGCTGCTTTAATGCCTTTGTATCATGCTATTGCTTCCCGTATGGCTTTCATTT
TCTCCTCCTTGTATAAATCCTGGTTGCTGTCTCTTTATGAGGAGTTGTGGCCCGTTGTCAGGCAACGTGG
CGTGGTGTGCACTGTGTTTGCTGACGCAACCCCCACTGGTTGGGGCATTGCCACCACCTGTCAGCTCCTT
TCCGGGACTTTCGCTTTCCCCCTCCCTATTGCCACGGCGGAACTCATCGCCGCCTGCCTTGCCCGCTGCT
GGACAGGGGCTCGGCTGTTGGGCACTGACAATTCCGTGGTGTTGTCGGGGAAGCTGACGTCCTTTCCATG
GCTGCTCGCCTGTGTTGCCACCTGGATTCTGCGCGGGACGTCCTTCTGCTACGTCCCTTCGGCCCTCAAT
CCAGCGGACCTTCCTTCCCGCGGCCTGCTGCCGGCTCTGCGGCCTCTTCCGCGTCTTCGCCTTCGCCCTC
AGACGAGTCGGATCTCCCTTTGGGCCGCCTCCCCGCCTGGAATTCGAGCTCGGTACGATCAGCCTCGACT
GTGCCTTCTAGTTGCCAGCCATCTGTTGTTTGCCCCTCCCCCGTGCCTTCCTTGACCCTGGAAGGTGCCA
CTCCCACTGTCCTTTCCTAATAAAATGAGGAAATTGCATCGCATTGTCTGAGTAGGTGTCATTCTATTCT
GGGGGGTGGGGTGGGGCAGGACAGCAAGGGGGAGGATTGGGAAGACAATAGCCCAGCTTTTGTTCCCTTT
AGTGAGGGTTAATTGCGCGCTTGGCGTAATCATGGTCATAGCTGTTTCCTGTGTGAAATTGTTATCCGCT
AATTCACTCCTCAGGTGCAGGCTGCCTATCAGAAGGTGGTGGCTGGTGTGGCCAATGCCCTGGCTCACAA
ATACCACTGAGATCTTTTTCCCTCTGCCAAAAATTATGGGGACATCATGAAGCCCCTTGAGCATCTGACT
TCTGGCTAATAAAGGAAATTTATTTTCATTGCAATAGTGTGTTGGAATTTTTTGTGTCTCTCACTCGGAA
GGACATATGGGAGGGCAAATCATTTAAAACATCAGAATGAGTATTTGGTTTAGAGTTTGGCAACATATGC
CCATATGCTGGCTGCCATGAACAAAGGTTGGCTATAAAGAGGTCATCAGTATATGAAACAGCCCCCTGCT
GTCCATTCCTTATTCCATAGAAAAGCCTTGACTTGAGGTTAGATTTTTTTTATATTTTGTTTTGTGTTAT
TTTTTTCTTTAACATCCCTAAAATTTTCCTTACATGTTTTACTAGCCAGATTTTTCCTCCTCTCCTGACT
ACTCCCAGTCATAGCTGTCCCTCTTCTCTTATGGAGATCGGCCGGCCGCCGGCGTCGACGCGCGCGGCCG
CGGCGCGCCGTTGCTGGCGTTTTTCCATAGGCTCCGCCCCCCTGACGAGCATCACAAAAATCGACGCTCA
AGTCAGAGGTGGCGAAACCCGACAGGACTATAAAGATACCAGGCGTTTCCCCCTGGAAGCTCCCTCGTGC
GCTCTCCTGTTCCGACCCTGCCGCTTACCGGATACCTGTCCGCCTTTCTCCCTTCGGGAAGCGTGGCGCT
TTCTCATAGCTCACGCTGTAGGTATCTCAGTTCGGTGTAGGTCGTTCGCTCCAAGCTGGGCTGTGTGCAC
GAACCCCCCGTTCAGCCCGACCGCTGCGCCTTATCCGGTAACTATCGTCTTGAGTCCAACCCGGTAAGAC
ACGACTTATCGCCACTGGCAGCAGCCACTGGTAACAGGATTAGCAGAGCGAGGTATGTAGGCGGTGCTAC
AGAGTTCTTGAAGTGGTGGCCTAACTACGGCTACACTAGAAGAACAGTATTTGGTATCTGCGCTCTGCTG
AAGCCAGTTACCTTCGGAAAAAGAGTTGGTAGCTCTTGATCCGGCAAACAAACCACCGCTGGTAGCGGTG
GTTTTTTTGTTTGCAAGCAGCAGATTACGCGCAGAAAAAAAGGATCTCAAGAAGATCCTTTGATCTTTTC
TACGGGGTCTGACGCTCAGTGGAACGAAAACTCACGTTAAGGGATTTTGGTCATGAGATTATCAAAAAGG
ATCTTCACCTAGATCCTTTTAAATTAAAAATGAAGTTTTAAATCAATCTAAAGTATATATGAGTAAACTT
GGTCTGACAGTTACCAATGCTTAATCAGTGAGGCACCTATCTCAGCGATCTGTCTATTTCGTTCATCCAT
AGTTGCCTGACTCCCCGTCGTGTAGATAACTACGATACGGGAGGGCTTACCATCTGGCCCCAGTGCTGCA
ATGATACCGCGAGACCCACGCTCACCGGCTCCAGATTTATCAGCAATAAACCAGCCAGCCGGAAGGGCCG
AGCGCAGAAGTGGTCCTGCAACTTTATCCGCCTCCATCCAGTCTATTAATTGTTGCCGGGAAGCTAGAGT
AAGTAGTTCGCCAGTTAATAGTTTGCGCAACGTTGTTGCCATTGCTACAGGCATCGTGGTGTCACGCTCG
TCGTTTGGTATGGCTTCATTCAGCTCCGGTTCCCAACGATCAAGGCGAGTTACATGATCCCCCATGTTGT
GCAAAAAAGCGGTTAGCTCCTTCGGTCCTCCGATCGTTGTCAGAAGTAAGTTGGCCGCAGTGTTATCACT
CATGGTTATGGCAGCACTGCATAATTCTCTTACTGTCATGCCATCCGTAAGATGCTTTTCTGTGACTGGT
GAGTACTCAACCAAGTCATTCTGAGAATAGTGTATGCGGCGACCGAGTTGCTCTTGCCCGGCGTCAATAC
GGGATAATACCGCGCCACATAGCAGAACTTTAAAAGTGCTCATCATTGGAAAACGTTCTTCGGGGCGAAA
ACTCTCAAGGATCTTACCGCTGTTGAGATCCAGTTCGATGTAACCCACTCGTGCACCCAACTGATCTTCA
GCATCTTTTACTTTCACCAGCGTTTCTGGGTGAGCAAAAACAGGAAGGCAAAATGCCGCAAAAAAGGGAA
TAAGGGCGACACGGAAATGTTGAATACTCATACTCTTCCTTTTTCAATATTATTGAAGCATTTATCAGGG
TTATTGTCTCATGAGCGGATACATATTTGAATGTATTTAGAAAAATAAACAAATAGGGGTTCCGCGCACA
TTTCCCCGAAAAGTGCCACCTGACGTCTAAGAAACCATTATTATCATGACATTAACCTATAAAAATAGGC
GTATCACGAGGCCCTTTCGTCTACGCGCGCGCCGGCGGCGCGCCGTCGACGGCCGGCCGCGGCCGC
Features (pLannotate 1.2.2; 17 found; start..end, strand, type, name):
    155..532     +  enhancer       CMV enhancer: human cytomegalovirus immediate early enhancer
    534..733     +  promoter       CMV promoter: human cytomegalovirus (CMV) immediate early promoter
    872..1004    +  intron         chimeric intron: chimera between introns from human β-globin and immunoglobulin heavy chain genes
   1025..3418    +  CDS            Itgb1 (sequence withheld): ITB1_MOUSE - Experimental evidence at protein level: Swiss-Prot protein existence level 1. [Isoform 2]: Isoform 2 displaces isoform 1 in striated muscles. From Mus musculus (Mouse).
   3482..3535    +  CDS            (3-F)Tyr-EGFP (fragment): (3-F)Tyr-EGFP is a basic (constitutively fluorescent) green fluorescent protein published in 2004, derived from Aequorea victoria.
   3552..4138    +  misc_feature   IRES2: internal ribosome entry site (IRES) of the encephalomyocarditis virus (EMCV)
   4139..4846    +  CDS            mCherry: mCherry is a basic (constitutively fluorescent) red fluorescent protein published in 2004, derived from Discosoma sp.. It is reported to be a very rapidly-maturing monomer with low acid sensitivity.
   4895..5027    +  intron         chimeric intron: chimera between introns from human β-globin and immunoglobulin heavy chain genes
   5036..5624    +  misc_feature   WPRE: woodchuck hepatitis virus posttranscriptional regulatory element
   5628..5644    +  misc_feature   MCS (fragment): pUC18/19 multiple cloning site
   5657..5768    +  polyA_signal   bGH poly(A) signal: bovine growth hormone polyadenylation signal
   5864..5882    -  promoter       T3 promoter: promoter for bacteriophage T3 RNA polymerase
   5941..6015    +  CDS            HBB (fragment): HBB_PONPY - Experimental evidence at transcript level: Swiss-Prot protein existence level 2. Involved in oxygen transport from the lung to the various peripheral tissues. From Pongo pygmaeus (Bornean orangutan).
   6086..6141    +  polyA_signal   β-globin poly(A) signal: rabbit β-globin polyadenylation signal (Gil and Proudfoot, 1987)
   6520..7108    -  rep_origin     ori: high-copy-number ColE1/pMB1/pBR322/pUC origin of replication
   7279..8139    -  CDS            AmpR: β-lactamase; bla; confers resistance to ampicillin, carbenicillin, and related antibiotics
   8140..8244    -  promoter       AmpR promoter: bla
