[The description below was written by a language model from this plasmid's Addgene catalogue record and pLannotate feature annotations shown in this document.]
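Description:
pRDAX-513 C-Tag GFP[1] L20 Itgb1 mCherry is a custom-built mammalian expression plasmid of about 8.4 kb intended for protein–protein interaction assays based on bimolecular or trimolecular fluorescence complementation (BiFC/TriFC). It is maintained in E. coli through a high-copy ColE1/pUC-type origin and selected with ampicillin via the β-lactamase gene and its native promoter.

The expression cassette is driven by the human CMV immediate-early enhancer and promoter, followed by a chimeric β-globin/immunoglobulin intron that supports efficient processing of the transcript. The open reading frame encodes mouse integrin β1 (Itgb1). Downstream of it, after a short gap that probably corresponds to the "L20" linker in the name, lies a very short EGFP-derived fragment of roughly 18 codons. This arrangement fits a C-terminal tag consisting of a single small piece of split GFP. Such a piece is non-fluorescent on its own and yields green signal only when brought together with complementary GFP fragments carried by interaction partners. The record does not specify which GFP segment "GFP[1]" denotes.

An EMCV IRES then permits cap-independent translation of mCherry from the same mRNA. This gives a constitutive red marker for identifying transfected cells and normalising the complementation signal. The 3′ region contains a second copy of the chimeric intron, a WPRE to enhance transcript expression, and a bGH polyadenylation signal. Further downstream are a T3 promoter, a β-globin fragment and a rabbit β-globin poly(A) signal. The cloning sites used for the insert are not recorded.
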