Addgene plasmid #130040: pRDAX-513 C-Tag GFP[1] L20 Itgb1 mCherry
Purpose: PPI (BiFC/TriFC) assay vector
Depositing lab: Gary Lewin. Depositing organization: Max-Delbrueck-Centrum fuer Molekulare Medizin (MDC).
Backbone
  Vector backbone: custom built
  Vector type: Mammalian Expression
Growth in bacteria
  Bacterial resistance: Ampicillin, 100 μg/mL
  Growth temperature: 37°C
  Growth strain: DH5alpha
  Copy number: High Copy
Gene/Insert
  Gene/Insert name: Itgb1
  Species: M. musculus (mouse)
  Entrez Gene: Itgb1 (a.k.a. 4633401G24Rik, CD29, Fnrb, Gm9863, gpIIa)
  Cloning method: Restriction Enzyme; 5′ cloning site unknown (unknown if destroyed); 3′ cloning site unknown (unknown if destroyed)
Terms and licenses: Academic/Nonprofit Terms; Industry Terms: Not Available to Industry
How to cite: pRDAX-513 C-Tag GFP[1] L20 Itgb1 mCherry was a gift from Gary Lewin (Addgene plasmid # 130040 ; http://n2t.net/addgene:130040 ; RRID:Addgene_130040)
